>Addgene plasmid #14143 | pAG414GAL-ccdB | depositor full sequence | sequence record 7806 | Author sequence
GACGAAAGGGCCTCGTGATACGCCTATTTTTATAGGTTAATGTCATGATAATAATGGTTTCTTAGGACGG
ATCGCTTGCCTGTAACTTACACGCGCCTCGTATCTTTTAATGATGGAATAATTTGGGAATTTACTCTGTG
TTTATTTATTTTTATGTTTTGTATTTGGATTTTAGAAAGTAAATAAAGAAGGTAGAAGAGTTACGGAATG
AAGAAAAAAAAATAAACAAAGGTTTAAAAAATTTCAACAAAAAGCGTACTTTACATATATATTTATTAGA
CAAGAAAAGCAGATTAAATAGATATACATTCGATTAACGATAAGTAAAATGTAAAATCACAGGATTTTCG
TGTGTGGTCTTCTACACAGACAAGATGAAACAATTCGGCATTAATACCTGAGAGCAGGAAGAGCAAGATA
AAAGGTAGTATTTGTTGGCGATCCCCCTAGAGTCTTTTACATCTTCGGAAAACAAAAACTATTTTTTCTT
TAATTTCTTTTTTTACTTTCTATTTTTAATTTATATATTTATATTAAAAAATTTAAATTATAATTATTTT
TATAGCACGTGATGAAAAGGACCCAGGTGGCACTTTTCGGGGAAATGTGCGCGGAACCCCTATTTGTTTA
TTTTTCTAAATACATTCAAATATGTATCCGCTCATGAGACAATAACCCTGATAAATGCTTCAATAATATT
GAAAAAGGAAGAGTATGAGTATTCAACATTTCCGTGTCGCCCTTATTCCCTTTTTTGCGGCATTTTGCCT
TCCTGTTTTTGCTCACCCAGAAACGCTGGTGAAAGTAAAAGATGCTGAAGATCAGTTGGGTGCACGAGTG
GGTTACATCGAACTGGATCTCAACAGCGGTAAGATCCTTGAGAGTTTTCGCCCCGAAGAACGTTTTCCAA
TGATGAGCACTTTTAAAGTTCTGCTATGTGGCGCGGTATTATCCCGTATTGACGCCGGGCAAGAGCAACT
CGGTCGCCGCATACACTATTCTCAGAATGACTTGGTTGAGTACTCACCAGTCACAGAAAAGCATCTTACG
GATGGCATGACAGTAAGAGAATTATGCAGTGCTGCCATAACCATGAGTGATAACACTGCGGCCAACTTAC
TTCTGACAACGATCGGAGGACCGAAGGAGCTAACCGCTTTTTTGCACAACATGGGGGATCATGTAACTCG
CCTTGATCGTTGGGAACCGGAGCTGAATGAAGCCATACCAAACGACGAGCGTGACACCACGATGCCTGTA
GCAATGGCAACAACGTTGCGCAAACTATTAACTGGCGAACTACTTACTCTAGCTTCCCGGCAACAATTAA
TAGACTGGATGGAGGCGGATAAAGTTGCAGGACCACTTCTGCGCTCGGCCCTTCCGGCTGGCTGGTTTAT
TGCTGATAAATCTGGAGCCGGTGAGCGTGGGTCTCGCGGTATCATTGCAGCACTGGGGCCAGATGGTAAG
CCCTCCCGTATCGTAGTTATCTACACGACGGGGAGTCAGGCAACTATGGATGAACGAAATAGACAGATCG
CTGAGATAGGTGCCTCACTGATTAAGCATTGGTAACTGTCAGACCAAGTTTACTCATATATACTTTAGAT
TGATTTAAAACTTCATTTTTAATTTAAAAGGATCTAGGTGAAGATCCTTTTTGATAATCTCATGACCAAA
ATCCCTTAACGTGAGTTTTCGTTCCACTGAGCGTCAGACCCCGTAGAAAAGATCAAAGGATCTTCTTGAG
ATCCTTTTTTTCTGCGCGTAATCTGCTGCTTGCAAACAAAAAAACCACCGCTACCAGCGGTGGTTTGTTT
GCCGGATCAAGAGCTACCAACTCTTTTTCCGAAGGTAACTGGCTTCAGCAGAGCGCAGATACCAAATACT
GTCCTTCTAGTGTAGCCGTAGTTAGGCCACCACTTCAAGAACTCTGTAGCACCGCCTACATACCTCGCTC
TGCTAATCCTGTTACCAGTGGCTGCTGCCAGTGGCGATAAGTCGTGTCTTACCGGGTTGGACTCAAGACG
ATAGTTACCGGATAAGGCGCAGCGGTCGGGCTGAACGGGGGGTTCGTGCACACAGCCCAGCTTGGAGCGA
ACGACCTACACCGAACTGAGATACCTACAGCGTGAGCTATGAGAAAGCGCCACGCTTCCCGAAGGGAGAA
AGGCGGACAGGTATCCGGTAAGCGGCAGGGTCGGAACAGGAGAGCGCACGAGGGAGCTTCCAGGGGGAAA
CGCCTGGTATCTTTATAGTCCTGTCGGGTTTCGCCACCTCTGACTTGAGCGTCGATTTTTGTGATGCTCG
TCAGGGGGGCGGAGCCTATGGAAAAACGCCAGCAACGCGGCCTTTTTACGGTTCCTGGCCTTTTGCTGGC
CTTTTGCTCACATGTTCTTTCCTGCGTTATCCCCTGATTCTGTGGATAACCGTATTACCGCCTTTGAGTG
AGCTGATACCGCTCGCCGCAGCCGAACGACCGAGCGCAGCGAGTCAGTGAGCGAGGAAGCGGAAGAGCGC
CCAATACGCAAACCGCCTCTCCCCGCGCGTTGGCCGATTCATTAATGCAGCTGGCACGACAGGTTTCCCG
ACTGGAAAGCGGGCAGTGAGCGCAACGCAATTAATGTGAGTTACCTCACTCATTAGGCACCCCAGGCTTT
ACACTTTATGCTTCCGGCTCCTATGTTGTGTGGAATTGTGAGCGGATAACAATTTCACACAGGAAACAGC
TATGACCATGATTACGCCAAGCGCGCAATTAACCCTCACTAAAGGGAACAAAAGCTGGAGCTCTAGTACG
GATTAGAAGCCGCCGAGCGGGCGACAGCCCTCCGACGGAAGACTCTCCTCCGTGCGTCCTCGTCTTCACC
GGTCGCGTTCCTGAAACGCAGATGTGCCTCGCGCCGCACTGCTCCGAACAATAAAGATTCTACAATACTA
GCTTTTATGGTTATGAAGAGGAAAAATTGGCAGTAACCTGGCCCCACAAACCTTCAAATTAACGAATCAA
ATTAACAACCATAGGATGATAATGCGATTAGTTTTTTAGCCTTATTTCTGGGGTAATTAATCAGCGAAGC
GATGATTTTTGATCTATTAACAGATATATAAATGGAAAAGCTGCATAACCACTTTAACTAATACTTTCAA
CATTTTCAGTTTGTATTACTTCTTATTCAAATGTCATAAAAGTATCAACAAAAAATTGTTAATATACCTC
TATACTTTAACGTCAAGGAGAAAAAACCCCGGATTCTAGAACTAGTGGATCCCCCATCACAAGTTTGTAC
AAAAAAGCTGAACGAGAAACGTAAAATGATATAAATATCAATATATTAAATTAGATTTTGCATAAAAAAC
AGACTACATAATACTGTAAAACACAACATATCCAGTCACTATGGCGGCCGCATTAGGCACCCCAGGCTTT
ACACTTTATGCTTCCGGCTCGTATAATGTGTGGATTTTGAGTTAGGATCCGTCGAGATTTTCAGGAGCTA
AGGAAGCTAAAATGGAGAAAAAAATCACTGGATATACCACCGTTGATATATCCCAATGGCATCGTAAAGA
ACATTTTGAGGCATTTCAGTCAGTTGCTCAATGTACCTATAACCAGACCGTTCAGCTGGATATTACGGCC
TTTTTAAAGACCGTAAAGAAAAATAAGCACAAGTTTTATCCGGCCTTTATTCACATTCTTGCCCGCCTGA
TGAATGCTCATCCGGAATTCCGTATGGCAATGAAAGACGGTGAGCTGGTGATATGGGATAGTGTTCACCC
TTGTTACACCGTTTTCCATGAGCAAACTGAAACGTTTTCATCGCTCTGGAGTGAATACCACGACGATTTC
CGGCAGTTTCTACACATATATTCGCAAGATGTGGCGTGTTACGGTGAAAACCTGGCCTATTTCCCTAAAG
GGTTTATTGAGAATATGTTTTTCGTCTCAGCCAATCCCTGGGTGAGTTTCACCAGTTTTGATTTAAACGT
GGCCAATATGGACAACTTCTTCGCCCCCGTTTTCACCATGGGCAAATATTATACGCAAGGCGACAAGGTG
CTGATGCCGCTGGCGATTCAGGTTCATCATGCCGTCTGTGATGGCTTCCATGTCGGCAGAATGCTTAATG
AATTACAACAGTACTGCGATGAGTGGCAGGGCGGGGCGTAAACGCCGCGTGGATCCGGCTTACTAAAAGC
CAGATAACAGTATGCGTATTTGCGCGCTGATTTTTGCGGTATAAGAATATATACTGATATGTATACCCGA
AGTATGTCAAAAAGAGGTATGCTATGAAGCAGCGTATTACAGTGACAGTTGACAGCGACAGCTATCAGTT
GCTCAAGGCATATATGATGTCAATATCTCCGGTCTGGTAAGCACAACCATGCAGAATGAAGCCCGTCGTC
TGCGTGCCGAACGCTGGAAAGCGGAAAATCAGGAAGGGATGGCTGAGGTCGCCCGGTTTATTGAAATGAA
CGGCTCTTTTGCTGACGAGAACAGGGGCTGGTGAAATGCAGTTTAAGGTTTACACCTATAAAAGAGAGAG
CCGTTATCGTCTGTTTGTGGATGTACAGAGTGATATTATTGACACGCCCGGGCGACGGATGGTGATCCCC
CTGGCCAGTGCACGTCTGCTGTCAGATAAAGTCTCCCGTGAACTTTACCCGGTGGTGCATATCGGGGATG
AAAGCTGGCGCATGATGACCACCGATATGGCCAGTGTGCCGGTCTCCGTTATCGGGGAAGAAGTGGCTGA
TCTCAGCCACCGCGAAAATGACATCAAAAACGCCATTAACCTGATGTTCTGGGGAATATAAATGTCAGGC
TCCCTTATACACAGCCAGTCTGCAGGTCGACCATAGTGACTGGATATGTTGTGTTTTACAGTATTATGTA
GTCTGTTTTTTATGCAAAATCTAATTTAATATATTGATATTTATATCATTTTACGTTTCTCGTTCAGCTT
TCTTGTACAAAGTGGTGATGGGCTGCAGGAATTCGATATCAAGCTTATCGATACCGTCGACCTCGAGTCA
TGTAATTAGTTATGTCACGCTTACATTCACGCCCTCCCCCCACATCCGCTCTAACCGAAAAGGAAGGAGT
TAGACAACCTGAAGTCTAGGTCCCTATTTATTTTTTTATAGTTATGTTAGTATTAAGAACGTTATTTATA
TTTCAAATTTTTCTTTTTTTTCTGTACAGACGCGTGTACGCATGTAACATTATACTGAAAACCTTGCTTG
AGAAGGTTTTGGGACGCTCGAAGGCTTTAATTTGCGGCCGGTACCCAATTCGCCCTATAGTGAGTCGTAT
TACGCGCGCTCACTGGCCGTCGTTTTACAACGTCGTGACTGGGAAAACCCTGGCGTTACCCAACTTAATC
GCCTTGCAGCACATCCCCCTTTCGCCAGCTGGCGTAATAGCGAAGAGGCCCGCACCGATCGCCCTTCCCA
ACAGTTGCGCAGCCTGAATGGCGAATGGCGCG
[124 nt withheld, positions 5493-5616]
C
[91 nt withheld, positions 5618-5708]
A
[49 nt withheld, positions 5710-5758]
CCTTTGACGTTGGAGTCCACGTTCTTT
[37 nt withheld, positions 5786-5822]
ACCCTATCTCGGTCTATTCTTTTGATTTATAAGGGATTTTGCCGATTTCGGCCTATTGGTTAAAAAATGA
GCTGATTTAACAAAAATTTAACGCGAATTTTAACAAAATATTAACGTTTACAATTTCCTGATGCGGTATT
TTCTCCTTACGCATCTGTGCGGTATTTCACACCGCATAGGCAAGTGCACAAACAATACTTAAATAAATAC
TACTCAGTAATAACCTATTTCTTAGCATTTTTGACGAAATTTGCTATTTTGTTAGAGTCTTTTACACCAT
TTGTCTCCACACCTCCGCTTACATCAACACCAATAACGCCATTTAATCTAAGCGCATCACCAACATTTTC
TGGCGTCAGTCCACCAGCTAACATAAAATGTAAGCTTTCGGGGCTCTCTTGCCTTCCAACCCAGTCAGAA
ATCGAGTTCCAATCCAAAAGTTCACCTGTCCCACCTGCTTCTGAATCAAACAAGGGAATAAACGAATGAG
GTTTCTGTGAAGCTGCACTGAGTAGTATGTTGCAGTCTTTTGGAAATACGAGTCTTTTAATAACTGGCAA
ACCGAGGAACTCTTGGTATTCTTGCCACGACTCATCTCCATGCAGTTGGACGATATCAATGCCGTAATCA
TTGACCAGAGCCAAAACATCCTCCTTAGGTTGATTACGAAACACGCCAACCAAGTATTTCGGAGTGCCTG
AACTATTTTTATATGCTTTTACAAGACTTGAAATTTTCCTTGCAATAACCGGGTCAATTGTTCTCTTTCT
ATTGGGCACACATATAATACCCAGCAAGTCAGCATCGGAATCTAGAGCACATTCTGCGGCCTCTGTGCTC
TGCAAGCCGCAAACTTTCACCAATGGACCAGAACTACCTGTGAAATTAATAACAGACATACTCCAAGCTG
CCTTTGTGTGCTTAATCACGTATACTCACGTGCTCAATAGTCACCAATGCCCTCCCTCTTGGCCCTCTCC
TTTTCTTTTTTCGACCGAATTAATTCTTAATCGGCAAAAAAAGAAAAGCTCCGGATCAAGATTGTACGTA
AGGTGACAAGCTATTTTTCAATAAAGAATATCTTCCACTACTGCCATCTGGCGTCATAACTGCAAAGTAC
ACATATATTACGATGCTGTCTATTAAATGCTTCCTATATTATATATATAGTAATGTCGTTTATGGTGCAC
TCTCAGTACAATCTGCTCTGATGCCGCATAGTTAAGCCAGCCCCGACACCCGCCAACACCCGCTGACGCG
CCCTGACGGGCTTGTCTGCTCCCGGCATCCGCTTACAGACAAGCTGTGACCGTCTCCGGGAGCTGCATGT
GTCAGAGGTTTTCACCGTCATCACCGAAACGCGCGA
Features (pLannotate 1.2.2; 28 found; start..end, strand, type, name):
     70..573     -  misc_feature   CEN/ARS: S. cerevisiae CEN6 centromere fused to an autonomously replicating sequence
    610..714     +  promoter       AmpR promoter: bla
    715..1575    +  CDS            AmpR: β-lactamase; bla; confers resistance to ampicillin, carbenicillin, and related antibiotics
   1746..2334    +  rep_origin     ori: high-copy-number ColE1/pMB1/pBR322/pUC origin of replication
   2517..2609    +  CDS            lacI (fragment): lac repressor; lacI; The lac repressor binds to the lac operator to inhibit transcription in E. coli. This inhibition can be relieved by adding lactose or isopropyl-β-D-thiogalactopyranoside (IPTG).
   2622..2643    +  protein_bind   CAP binding site: CAP binding activates transcription in the presence of cAMP. E. coli catabolite activator protein
   2658..2688    +  promoter       lac promoter: promoter for the E. coli lac operon
   2696..2712    +  protein_bind   lac operator: The lac repressor binds to the lac operator to inhibit transcription in E. coli. This inhibition can be relieved by adding lactose or isopropyl-β-D-thiogalactopyranoside (IPTG). lac repressor encoded by lacI
   2757..2775    +  promoter       T3 promoter: promoter for bacteriophage T3 RNA polymerase
   2799..3240    +  promoter       GAL1 promoter: S. cerevisiae GAL1; inducible promoter, regulated by Gal4
   3255..3275    +  misc_feature   MCS (fragment): pBluescript multiple cloning site
   3279..3403    +  protein_bind   attR1: mutant version of attR; recombination site for the Gateway® LR reaction LR Clonase™
   3428..3458    +  promoter       lac UV5 promoter: E. coli lac promoter with an "up" mutation
   3482..3511    +  promoter       cat promoter (fragment): promoter of the E. coli cat gene encoding chloramphenicol acetyltransferase
   3512..4171    +  CDS            CmR: chloramphenicol acetyltransferase; cat; confers resistance to chloramphenicol
   4353..4511    +  CDS            ccdA (fragment): CCDA_ECO57 - Also known as H, letA. Experimental evidence at protein level: Swiss-Prot protein existence level 1. Antitoxin component of a type II toxin-antitoxin (TA) system which inhibits the post-segregational killing (PSK) of plasmid-free cells, also referred to as a plasmid addiction system. Binds to and blocks the activity of CcdB; will also remove bound CcdB protein from the CcdB-GyrA complex by forming a CcdA-CcdB complex, a process termed rejuvenation. Functions as a transcriptional corepressor for the ccdAB operon, repression also requires CcdB (By similarity). From Escherichia coli
   4516..4818    +  CDS            ccdB: CCDB_ECOLI - Also known as G, letB, letD. Experimental evidence at protein level: Swiss-Prot protein existence level 1. Toxic component of a type II toxin-antitoxin (TA) system, functioning in plasmid maintainence. Responsible for the post- segregational killing (PSK) of plasmid-free cells, also referred to as a plasmid addiction system. Half-life of over 2 hours. Cell killing by CcdB is accompanied by filamentation, defects in chromosome and plasmid segregation, defects in cell division, formation of anucleate cells, decreased DNA synthesis and plasmid loss. Interferes with the activity of DN
   4862..4986    -  protein_bind   attR2: mutant version of attR; recombination site for the Gateway® LR reaction LR Clonase™
   4990..5037    +  misc_feature   MCS (fragment): pBluescript multiple cloning site
   5038..5285    +  terminator     CYC1 terminator: S. cerevisiae CYC1; transcription terminator for CYC1
   5304..5322    -  promoter       T7 promoter: promoter for bacteriophage T7 RNA polymerase
   5330..5485    +  CDS            lacZα (fragment): LacZα fragment of β-galactosidase; lacZ fragment
   5493..5948    +  rep_origin     f1 ori (sequence partly withheld): f1 bacteriophage origin of replication; arrow indicates direction of (+) strand synthesis
   5949..6000    -  misc_feature   bom (fragment): basis of mobility region from pBR322
   6047..6721    -  CDS            TRP1: phosphoribosylanthranilate isomerase, required for tryptophan biosynthesis; S. cerevisiae TRP1; yeast auxotrophic marker
   6722..7002    -  promoter       TRP1 promoter: S. cerevisiae TRP1
   7003..7052    -  misc_feature   bom (fragment): basis of mobility region from pBR322
   7154..1       -  CDS            rop (fragment) (across the origin): Rop protein, which maintains plasmids at low copy number; rop
