[The description below was written by a language model from this plasmid's Addgene catalogue record and pLannotate feature annotations shown in this document.]
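Description:
pAG414GAL-ccdB is an empty Gateway destination vector for galactose-inducible protein expression in Saccharomyces cerevisiae, built on the pRS414 shuttle backbone. In yeast it is maintained as a centromeric plasmid through a CEN6/ARS element, which keeps it at low, stable copy number, and it is selected by complementation of tryptophan auxotrophy with the TRP1 marker under its own promoter. In E. coli it replicates from a high-copy ColE1/pUC-type origin and carries an ampicillin resistance gene. An f1 origin and remnants of the pBluescript-derived lac/lacZα region, with flanking T3 and T7 promoters, are also annotated.

The expression cassette consists of the GAL1 promoter, which is regulated by Gal4 and induced by galactose, followed by the Gateway cassette and the CYC1 transcription terminator. The Gateway cassette is bounded by attR1 and attR2 sites and contains a chloramphenicol resistance gene and the ccdB toxin gene. In an LR Clonase reaction with an attL-flanked entry clone, the region between the attR sites is exchanged for the gene of interest, placing it between the GAL1 promoter and the CYC1 terminator. Because CcdB poisons gyrase in ordinary E. coli strains, unrecombined vector is counterselected after transformation, whereas the empty vector itself must be propagated in a ccdB-tolerant strain, where both ampicillin and chloramphenicol selection apply.

No epitope or fluorescent tag is annotated, so inserts are expressed without a vector-encoded fusion partner. The plasmid belongs to a suite of yeast Gateway vectors designed for high-throughput genetic analysis. The depositor notes that the full sequence is a reference and may not exactly match the physical plasmid.
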