Addgene plasmid #14143: pAG414GAL-ccdB
Purpose: (Empty Backbone)
Depositing lab: Susan Lindquist. Depositing organization: Whitehead Institute for Biomedical Research. Publication: A suite of Gateway cloning vectors for high-throughput genetic analysis in Saccharomyces cerevisiae. Alberti S, Gitler AD, Lindquist S. Yeast. 2007 Oct . 24(10):913-9. 10.1002/yea.1502 PubMed 17583893.
Backbone
  Vector backbone: pRS414
  Vector type: Yeast Expression ; Gateway Destination
  Selectable markers: TRP1
Growth in bacteria
  Bacterial resistance: Chloramphenicol and Ampicillin, 25 & 100 μg/mL
  Growth temperature: 37°C
  Growth strain: ccdB Survival
  Growth instructions: DB3.1, ccdB Survival
  Copy number: Unknown
Gene/Insert
  Gene/Insert name: None
  Cloning method: Gateway Cloning
  Sequencing primers: 5′ GAL1
Terms and licenses: Academic/Nonprofit Terms; Industry Terms: Not Available to Industry
Depositor comments: Type of plasmid: CEN. This plasmid contains the Gateway technology from Invitrogen; Invitrogen requires purchasing of Gateway Clonase for carrying out the Gateway recombinational cloning reaction http://www.invitrogen.com Please note that the full plasmid sequence is provided as a reference only, and may not match the exact sequence of the plasmid.
How to cite: pAG414GAL-ccdB was a gift from Susan Lindquist (Addgene plasmid # 14143 ; http://n2t.net/addgene:14143 ; RRID:Addgene_14143)
