>Addgene plasmid #14143 | pAG414GAL-ccdB | addgene partial sequence | sequence record 20394 | 14143 with pRS_marker
GACATTACTATATATATAATATAGGAAGCATTTAATAGAACAGCATCGTAATATATGTGTACTTTGCAGT
TATGACGCCAGATGGCAGTAGTGGAAGATATTCTTTATTGAAAAATAGCTTGTCACCTTACGTACAATCT
TGATCCGGAGCTTTTCTTTTTTTGCCGATTAAGAATTAATTCGGTCGAAAAAAGAAAAGGAGAGGGCCAA
GAGGGAGGGCATTGGTGACTATTGAGCACGTGAGTATACGTGATTAAGCACACAAAGGCAGCTTGGAGTA
TGTCTGTTATTAATTTCACAGGTAGTTCTGGTCCATTGGTGAAAGTTTGCGGCTTGCAGAGCACAGAGGC
CGCAGAATGTGCTCTAGATTCCGATGCTGACTTGCTGGGTATTATATGTGTGCCCAATAGAAAGAGAACA
ATTGACCCGGTTATTGCAAGGAAAATTTCAAGTCTTGTAAAAGCATATAAAAATAGTTCAGGCACTCCGA
AATACTTGGTTGGCGTGTTTCGTAATCAACCTAAGGAGGATGTTTTGGCTCTGGTCAATGATTACGGCAT
TGATATCGTCCAACTGCATGGAGATGAGTCGTGGCAAGAATACCAAGAGTTCCTCGGTTTGCCAGTTATT
AAAAGACTCGTATTTCCAAAAGACTGCAACATACTACTCAGTGCAGCTTCACAGAAACCTCTTTCGTTTA
TTCCC
