>Addgene plasmid #14143 | pAG414GAL-ccdB | addgene partial sequence | sequence record 20395 | 14143 with GW5
AGCCTGGGGGTGCCTAATGCGGCCGCCATAGTGACTGGATATGTTGTGTTTTACAGTATTATGTAGTCTG
TTTTTTATGCAAAATCTAATTTAATATATTGATATTTATATCATTTTACGTTTCTCGTTCAGCTTTTTTG
TACAAACTTGTGATGGGGGATCCACTAGTTCTAGAATCCGGGGTTTTTTCTCCTTGACGTTAAAGTATAG
AGGTATATTAACAATTTTTTGTTGATACTTTTATTACATTTGAATAAGAAGTAATACAAACCGAAAATGT
TGAAAGTATTAGTTAAAGTGGTTATGCAGTTTTTGCATTTATATATCTGTTAATAGATCAAAAATCATCG
CTTCGCTGATTAATTACCCCAGAAATAAGGCTAAAAAACTAATCGCATTATCATCCTATGGTTGTTAATT
TGATTCGTTCATTTGAAGGTTTGTGGGGCCAGGTTACTGCCAATTTTTCCTCTTCATAACCATAAAAGCT
AGTATTGTAGAATCTTTATTGTTCGGAGCAGTGCGGCGCGAGGCACATCTGCGTTTCAGGAACGCGACCG
GTGAAGACGAGGACGCACGGAGGAGAGTCTTCCTTCGGAGGGCTGTCACCCGCTCGGCGGCTTCTAATCC
GTACTAGAGCTCCAGCTTTTGTTCCCTTTAGTGAGGGT
