>Addgene plasmid #14143 | pAG414GAL-ccdB | addgene partial sequence | sequence record 20396 | 14143 with GW3
AGTGGCTGATCTCAGCCACCGCGAAAATGACATCAAAAACGCCATTAACCTGATGTTCTGGGGAATATAA
ATGTCAGGCTCCCTTATACACAGCCAGTCTGCAGGTCGACCATAGTGACTGGATATGTTGTGTTTTACAG
TATTATGTAGTCTGTTTTTTATGCAAAATCTAATTTAATATATTGATATTTATATCATTTTACGTTTCTC
GTTCAGCTTTCTTGTACAAAGTGGTGATGGGCTGCAGGAATTCGATATCAAGCTTATCGATACCGTCGAC
CTCGAGTCATGTAATTAGTTATGTCACGCTTACATTCACGCCCTCCCCCCACATCCGCTCTAACCGAAAA
GGAAGGAGTTAGACAACCTGAAGTCTAGGTCCCTATTTATTTTTTTATAGTTATGTTAGTATTAAGAACG
TTATTTATATTTCAAATTTTTCTTTTTTTTCTGTACAGACGCGTGTACGCATGTAACATTATACTGAAAA
CCTTGCTTGAGAAGGTTTTGGGACGCTCGAAGGCTTTAATTTGCGGCCGGTACCCAATTCGCCCTATAGT
GAGTCGTATTACGCGCGCTCACTGGCCGTCGTTTTACAACGTCGTGACTGGGAAAACCCTGGCGTTACCC
AACTTAATCGCCTTGCAGCACATCCCCCTTT
